Addgene plasmid #100870: pCMV7.1-Flag-NLS-hSPDEF delta1
Purpose: Mammalian expression of human SPDEF truncation
Depositing lab: Noah Shroyer. Depositing organization: Baylor College of Medicine. Publication: SPDEF Induces Quiescence of Colorectal Cancer Cells by Changing the Transcriptional Targets of beta-catenin. Lo YH, Noah TK, Chen MS, Zou W, Borras E, Vilar E, Shroyer NF. Gastroenterology. 2017 Jul;153(1):205-218.e8. doi: 10.1053/j.gastro.2017.03.048. Epub 2017 Apr 5. PubMed 28390865.
Backbone
  Vector backbone: p3XFlag-CMV7.1
  Backbone manufacturer: Sigma-Aldrich
  Vector type: Mammalian Expression
Growth in bacteria
  Bacterial resistance: Ampicillin, 100 μg/mL
  Growth temperature: 37°C
  Growth strain: DH5alpha
  Copy number: High Copy
Gene/Insert
  Gene/Insert name: SPDEF
  Species: H. sapiens (human)
  Mutation: truncated protein 1-248aa
  Entrez Gene: SPDEF (a.k.a. PDEF, bA375E1.3)
  Promoter: CMV
  Tag / fusion protein: 3xFLAG (N terminal on backbone)
  Cloning method: Restriction Enzyme; 5′ cloning site EcoRI (unknown if destroyed); 3′ cloning site BamHI (unknown if destroyed)
Terms and licenses: Academic/Nonprofit Terms; Industry Terms: Not Available to Industry
How to cite: pCMV7.1-Flag-NLS-hSPDEF delta1 was a gift from Noah Shroyer (Addgene plasmid # 100870 ; http://n2t.net/addgene:100870 ; RRID:Addgene_100870)
