[The description below was written by a language model from this plasmid's Addgene catalogue record and pLannotate feature annotations shown in this document.]
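Description:
pCMV7.1-Flag-NLS-hSPDEF delta1 is a mammalian expression plasmid built on the commercial p3XFlag-CMV7.1 backbone and encodes a truncated form of human SPDEF, an ETS-family transcription factor. The sequenced plasmid is about 5.5 kb. It is maintained in E. coli through a high-copy ColE1/pUC-type origin and selected with ampicillin via the β-lactamase gene and its native promoter. An f1 phage origin is also present, which in principle allows single-stranded DNA production. Remnants of lac regulatory sequence (lac promoter and operator, CAP site, and lacI and lacZα fragments) and a T7 promoter are carried over from the backbone. The annotation shows an SV40 enhancer/early promoter downstream of the expression cassette, but no mammalian selection marker is annotated, so the plasmid appears suited to transient transfection rather than drug selection of stable lines.

In the expression cassette, the human cytomegalovirus immediate-early enhancer and promoter drive an open reading frame that begins with the backbone's N-terminal 3xFLAG epitope, which includes an enterokinase cleavage site. This is followed by the SPDEF fragment, and the transcript ends at the human growth hormone polyadenylation signal. The insert covers amino acids 1–248 of SPDEF, so the C-terminal part of the protein is absent, and it was cloned between EcoRI and BamHI. The plasmid name indicates a nuclear localization signal. This element is not separately annotated, although a short unannotated stretch lies between the FLAG tag and the SPDEF coding sequence. The construct provides FLAG-detectable expression of an SPDEF deletion variant in mammalian cells, and the associated work concerns SPDEF's effects on β-catenin transcriptional targets and quiescence in colorectal cancer cells.
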