Features (pLannotate 1.2.2; 16 found; start..end, strand, type, name):
      1..380     +  enhancer       CMV enhancer: human cytomegalovirus immediate early enhancer
    382..581     +  promoter       CMV promoter: human cytomegalovirus (CMV) immediate early promoter
    614..679     +  CDS            3xFLAG: three tandem FLAG® epitope tags, followed by an enterokinase cleavage site
    722..1465    +  CDS            SPDEF (fragment): SPDEF_HUMAN - Also known as PDEF, PSE. Experimental evidence at protein level: Swiss-Prot protein existence level 1. May function as an androgen-independent transactivator of the prostate-specific antigen (PSA) promoter. Binds to 5'-GGAT-3' DNA sequences. May play a role in the regulation of the prostate gland and/or prostate cancer development. Acts as a transcriptional activator for SERPINB5 promoter. From Homo sapiens (Human).
   1476..2098    +  polyA_signal   hGH poly(A) signal: human growth hormone polyadenylation signal
   2127..2456    +  promoter       SV40 promoter: SV40 enhancer and early promoter
   2495..2513    -  promoter       T7 promoter: promoter for bacteriophage T7 RNA polymerase
   2551..2567    -  protein_bind   lac operator: The lac repressor binds to the lac operator to inhibit transcription in E. coli. This inhibition can be relieved by adding lactose or isopropyl-β-D-thiogalactopyranoside (IPTG). lac repressor encoded by lacI
   2575..2605    -  promoter       lac promoter: promoter for the E. coli lac operon
   2620..2641    -  protein_bind   CAP binding site: CAP binding activates transcription in the presence of cAMP. E. coli catabolite activator protein
   2654..2746    -  CDS            lacI (fragment): lac repressor; lacI; The lac repressor binds to the lac operator to inhibit transcription in E. coli. This inhibition can be relieved by adding lactose or isopropyl-β-D-thiogalactopyranoside (IPTG).
   2929..3517    -  rep_origin     ori: high-copy-number ColE1/pMB1/pBR322/pUC origin of replication
   3688..4548    -  CDS            AmpR: β-lactamase; bla; confers resistance to ampicillin, carbenicillin, and related antibiotics
   4549..4653    -  promoter       AmpR promoter: bla
   4680..5108    +  rep_origin     f1 ori (sequence partly withheld): f1 bacteriophage origin of replication; arrow indicates direction of (+) strand synthesis
   5139..5293    -  CDS            lacZα (fragment): LacZα fragment of β-galactosidase; lacZ fragment
>Addgene plasmid #100870 | pCMV7.1-Flag-NLS-hSPDEF delta1 | addgene full sequence | sequence record 192978 | Addgene NGS Result
GACATTGATTATTGACTAGTTATTAATAGTAATCAATTACGGGGTCATTAGTTCATAGCCCATATATGGA
GTTCCGCGTTACATAACTTACGGTAAATGGCCCGCCTGGCTGACCGCCCAACGACCCCCGCCCATTGACG
TCAATAATGACGTATGTTCCCATAGTAACGCCAATAGGGACTTTCCATTGACGTCAATGGGTGGAGTATT
TACGGTAAACTGCCCACTTGGCAGTACATCAAGTGTATCATATGCCAAGTCCGCCCCCTATTGACGTCAA
TGACGGTAAATGGCCCGCCTGGCATTATGCCCAGTACATGACCTTACGGGACTTTCCTACTTGGCAGTAC
ATCTACGTATTAGTCATCGCTATTACCATGGTGATGCGGTTTTGGCAGTACACCAATGGGCGTGGATAGC
GGTTTGACTCACGGGGATTTCCAAGTCTCCACCCCATTGACGTCAATGGGAGTTTGTTTTGGCACCAAAA
TCAACGGGACTTTCCAAAATGTCGTAATAACCCCGCCCCGTTGACGCAAATGGGCGGTAGGCGTGTACGG
TGGGAGGTCTATATAAGCAGAGCTCGTTTAGTGAACCGTCAGAATTAACCATGGACTACAAAGACCATGA
CGGTGATTATAAAGATCATGACATCGATTACAAGGATGACGATGACAAGCTTGCGGCCGCGAATTCCGCC
CCCAAGAAAAAGAGAAAGGTGATGGGCAGCGCCAGCCCGGGTCTGAGCAGCGTATCCCCCAGCCACCTCC
TGCTGCCCCCCGACACGGTGTCGCGGACAGGCTTGGAGAAGGCGGCAGCGGGGGCAGTGGGTCTCGAGAG
ACGGGACTGGAGTCCCAGTCCACCCGCCACGCCCGAGCAGGGCCTGTCCGCCTTCTACCTCTCCTACTTT
GACATGCTGTACCCTGAGGACAGCAGCTGGGCAGCCAAGGCCCCTGGGGCCAGCAGTCGGGAGGAGCCAC
CTGAGGAGCCTGAGCAGTGCCCGGTCATTGACAGCCAAGCCCCAGCGGGCAGCCTGGACTTGGTGCCCGG
CGGGCTGACCTTGGAGGAGCACTCGCTGGAGCAGGTGCAGTCCATGGTGGTGGGCGAAGTGCTCAAGGAC
ATCGAGACGGCCTGCAAGCTGCTCAACATCACCGCAGATCCCATGGACTGGAGCCCCAGCAATGTGCAGA
AGTGGCTCCTGTGGACAGAGCACCAATACCGGCTGCCCCCCATGGGCAAGGCCTTCCAGGAGCTGGCGGG
TAAGGAGCTGTGCGCCATGTCGGAGGAGCAGTTCCGCCAGCGCTCGCCCCTGGGTGGGGATGTGCTGCAC
GCCCACCTGGACATCTGGAAGTCAGCGGCCTGGATGAAAGAGCGGACTTCACCTGGGGCGATTCACTACT
GTGCCTCGACCAGTGAGGAGAGCTGGACCGACAGCGAGGTGGACTCATCATGCTCCGGGCAGCCCTGAGG
ATCCCGGGTGGCATCCCTGTGACCCCTCCCCAGTGCCTCTCCTGGCCCTGGAAGTTGCCACTCCAGTGCC
CACCAGCCTTGTCCTAATAAAATTAAGTTGCATCATTTTGTCTGACTAGGTGTCCTTCTATAATATTATG
GGGTGGAGGGGGGTGGTATGGAGCAAGGGGCAAGTTGGGAAGACAACCTGTAGGGCCTGCGGGGTCTATT
GGGAACCAAGCTGGAGTGCAGTGGCACAATCTTGGCTCACTGCAATCTCCGCCTCCTGGGTTCAAGCGAT
TCTCCTGCCTCAGCCTCCCGAGTTGTTGGGATTCCAGGCATGCATGACCAGGCTCAGCTAATTTTTGTTT
TTTTGGTAGAGACGGGGTTTCACCATATTGGCCAGGCTGGTCTCCAACTCCTAATCTCAGGTGATCTACC
CACCTTGGCCTCCCAAATTGCTGGGATTACAGGCGTGAACCACTGCTCCCTTCCCTGTCCTTCTGATTTT
AAAATAACTATACCAGCAGGAGGACGTCCAGACACAGCATAGGCTACCTGGCCATGCCCAACCGGTGGGA
CATTTGAGTTGCTTGCTTGGCACTGTCCTCTCATGCGTTGGGTCCACTCAGTAGATGCCTGTTGAATTGG
GTACGCGGCCAGCTTGGCTGTGGAATGTGTGTCAGTTAGGGTGTGGAAAGTCCCCAGGCTCCCCAGCAGG
CAGAAGTATGCAAAGCATGCATCTCAATTAGTCAGCAACCAGGTGTGGAAAGTCCCCAGGCTCCCCAGCA
GGCAGAAGTATGCAAAGCATGCATCTCAATTAGTCAGCAACCATAGTCCCGCCCCTAACTCCGCCCATCC
CGCCCCTAACTCCGCCCAGTTCCGCCCATTCTCCGCCCCATGGCTGACTAATTTTTTTTATTTATGCAGA
GGCCGAGGCCGCCTCGGCCTCTGAGCTATTCCAGAAGTAGTGAGGAGGCTTTTTTGGAGGCCTAGGCTTT
TGCAAAAAGCTCCTCGAGGAACTGAAAAACCAGAAAGTTAATTCCCTATAGTGAGTCGTATTAAATTCGT
AATCATGTCATAGCTGTTTCCTGTGTGAAATTGTTATCCGCTCACAATTCCACACAACATACGAGCCGGA
AGCATAAAGTGTAAAGCCTGGGGTGCCTAATGAGTGAGCTAACTCACATTAATTGCGTTGCGCTCACTGC
CCGCTTTCCAGTCGGGAAACCTGTCGTGCCAGCTGCATTAATGAATCGGCCAACGCGCGGGGAGAGGCGG
TTTGCGTATTGGGCGCTCTTCCGCTTCCTCGCTCACTGACTCGCTGCGCTCGGTCGTTCGGCTGCGGCGA
GCGGTATCAGCTCACTCAAAGGCGGTAATACGGTTATCCACAGAATCAGGGGATAACGCAGGAAAGAACA
TGTGAGCAAAAGGCCAGCAAAAGGCCAGGAACCGTAAAAAGGCCGCGTTGCTGGCGTTTTTCCATAGGCT
CCGCCCCCCTGACGAGCATCACAAAAATCGACGCTCAAGTCAGAGGTGGCGAAACCCGACAGGACTATAA
AGATACCAGGCGTTTCCCCCTGGAAGCTCCCTCGTGCGCTCTCCTGTTCCGACCCTGCCGCTTACCGGAT
ACCTGTCCGCCTTTCTCCCTTCGGGAAGCGTGGCGCTTTCTCATAGCTCACGCTGTAGGTATCTCAGTTC
GGTGTAGGTCGTTCGCTCCAAGCTGGGCTGTGTGCACGAACCCCCCGTTCAGCCCGACCGCTGCGCCTTA
TCCGGTAACTATCGTCTTGAGTCCAACCCGGTAAGACACGACTTATCGCCACTGGCAGCAGCCACTGGTA
ACAGGATTAGCAGAGCGAGGTATGTAGGCGGTGCTACAGAGTTCTTGAAGTGGTGGCCTAACTACGGCTA
CACTAGAAGAACAGTATTTGGTATCTGCGCTCTGCTGAAGCCAGTTACCTTCGGAAAAAGAGTTGGTAGC
TCTTGATCCGGCAAACAAACCACCGCTGGTAGCGGTGGTTTTTTTGTTTGCAAGCAGCAGATTACGCGCA
GAAAAAAAGGATCTCAAGAAGATCCTTTGATCTTTTCTACGGGGTCTGACGCTCAGTGGAACGAAAACTC
ACGTTAAGGGATTTTGGTCATGAGATTATCAAAAAGGATCTTCACCTAGATCCTTTTAAATTAAAAATGA
AGTTTTAAATCAATCTAAAGTATATATGAGTAAACTTGGTCTGACAGTTACCAATGCTTAATCAGTGAGG
CACCTATCTCAGCGATCTGTCTATTTCGTTCATCCATAGTTGCCTGACTCCCCGTCGTGTAGATAACTAC
GATACGGGAGGGCTTACCATCTGGCCCCAGTGCTGCAATGATACCGCGAGACCCACGCTCACCGGCTCCA
GATTTATCAGCAATAAACCAGCCAGCCGGAAGGGCCGAGCGCAGAAGTGGTCCTGCAACTTTATCCGCCT
CCATCCAGTCTATTAATTGTTGCCGGGAAGCTAGAGTAAGTAGTTCGCCAGTTAATAGTTTGCGCAACGT
TGTTGCCATTGCTACAGGCATCGTGGTGTCACGCTCGTCGTTTGGTATGGCTTCATTCAGCTCCGGTTCC
CAACGATCAAGGCGAGTTACATGATCCCCCATGTTGTGCAAAAAAGCGGTTAGCTCCTTCGGTCCTCCGA
TCGTTGTCAGAAGTAAGTTGGCCGCAGTGTTATCACTCATGGTTATGGCAGCACTGCATAATTCTCTTAC
TGTCATGCCATCCGTAAGATGCTTTTCTGTGACTGGTGAGTACTCAACCAAGTCATTCTGAGAATAGTGT
ATGCGGCGACCGAGTTGCTCTTGCCCGGCGTCAATACGGGATAATACCGCGCCACATAGCAGAACTTTAA
AAGTGCTCATCATTGGAAAACGTTCTTCGGGGCGAAAACTCTCAAGGATCTTACCGCTGTTGAGATCCAG
TTCGATGTAACCCACTCGTGCACCCAACTGATCTTCAGCATCTTTTACTTTCACCAGCGTTTCTGGGTGA
GCAAAAACAGGAAGGCAAAATGCCGCAAAAAAGGGAATAAGGGCGACACGGAAATGTTGAATACTCATAC
TCTTCCTTTTTCAATATTATTGAAGCATTTATCAGGGTTATTGTCTCATGAGCGGATACATATTTGAATG
TATTTAGAAAAATAAACAAATAGGGGTTCCGCGCACATTTCCCCGAAAAGTGCCACCTG
[124 nt withheld, positions 4680-4803]
C
[91 nt withheld, positions 4805-4895]
A
[49 nt withheld, positions 4897-4945]
CCTTTGACGTTGGAGTCCACGTTCTTT
[37 nt withheld, positions 4973-5009]
ACCCTATCTCGGTCTATTCTTTTGATTTATAAGGGATTTTGCCGATTTCGGCCTATTGGTTAAAAAATGA
GCTGATTTAACAAAAATTTAACGCGAATTTTAACAAAATATTAACGCTTACAATTTCCATTCGCCATTCA
GGCTGCGCAACTGTTGGGAAGGGCGATCGGTGCGGGCCTCTTCGCTATTACGCCAGCTGGCGAAAGGGGG
ATGTGCTGCAAGGCGATTAAGTTGGGTAACGCCAGGGTTTTCCCAGTCACGACGTTGTAAAACGACGGCC
AGTGCCAAGCTGATCTATACATTGAATCAATATTGGCAATTAGCCATATTAGTCATTGGTTATATAGCAT
AAATCAATATTGGCTATTGGCCATTGCATACGTTGTATCTATATCATAATATGTACATTTATATTGGCTC
ATGTCCAATATGACCGCCATGTT
